Addgene plasmid #99558: TMEM230-WT-IRES(isoform 1)
Purpose: mammalian expression of TMEM230 (isoform 1) and ZsGreen
Depositing lab: Han-Xiang Deng. Depositing organization: Northwestern University. Publication: Identification of TMEM230 mutations in familial Parkinson's disease. Deng HX, Shi Y, Yang Y, Ahmeti KB, Miller N, Huang C, Cheng L, Zhai H, Deng S, Nuytemans K, Corbett NJ, Kim MJ, Deng H, Tang B, Yang Z, Xu Y, Chan P, Huang B, Gao XP, Song Z, Liu Z, Fecto F, Siddique N, Foroud T, Jankovic J, Ghetti B, Nicholson DA, Krainc D, Melen O, Vance JM, Pericak-Vance MA, Ma YC, Rajput AH, Siddique T. Nat Genet. 2016 Jul;48(7):733-9. doi: 10.1038/ng.3589. Epub 2016 Jun 6. PubMed 27270108.
Backbone
  Vector backbone: plRES2-ZsGreen1 Vector (632478)
  Backbone manufacturer: Clontech
  Backbone size w/o insert (bp): 5300
  Vector type: Mammalian Expression
Growth in bacteria
  Bacterial resistance: Kanamycin, 50 μg/mL
  Growth temperature: 37°C
  Growth strain: DH5alpha
  Copy number: High Copy
Gene/Insert
  Gene/Insert name: TMEM230 (alt name: NM_001009923)
  Species: H. sapiens (human)
  Insert size (bp): 558
  Entrez Gene: TMEM230 (a.k.a. C20orf30, HSPC274, dJ1116H23.2.1)
  Promoter: CMV
  Cloning method: Restriction Enzyme; 5′ cloning site XhoI (unknown if destroyed); 3′ cloning site BamHI (unknown if destroyed)
  Sequencing primers: 5′ CMV-F; 3′ ctaggaatgctcgtcaagaagaca
Terms and licenses: Academic/Nonprofit Terms; Industry Terms: Not Available to Industry
How to cite: TMEM230-WT-IRES(isoform 1) was a gift from Han-Xiang Deng (Addgene plasmid # 99558 ; http://n2t.net/addgene:99558 ; RRID:Addgene_99558)
