[The description below was written by a language model from this plasmid's Addgene catalogue record and pLannotate feature annotations shown in this document.]
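Description:
TMEM230-WT-IRES(isoform 1) is a mammalian expression plasmid built on the Clontech pIRES2-ZsGreen1 backbone, carrying wild-type human TMEM230 isoform 1 as a 558 bp insert cloned between the XhoI and BamHI sites of the polylinker. The sequenced construct is about 5.8 kb. It replicates in E. coli from a high-copy pUC-type origin and is selected with kanamycin. The single NeoR/KanR (Tn5 aminoglycoside phosphotransferase) gene sits behind tandem bacterial (bla) and SV40 early promoters and ends in an HSV TK polyadenylation signal, so the same marker can also support G418 selection in mammalian cells. An f1 origin is also present.

The expression unit is bicistronic. The CMV immediate early enhancer and promoter drive one transcript in which the TMEM230 coding sequence is followed by the EMCV IRES2 element and the codon-optimised Zoanthus green fluorescent protein ZsGreen1, terminated by the SV40 poly(A) signal. TMEM230 is translated by cap-dependent initiation and ZsGreen1 by internal ribosome entry. Transfected cells therefore produce untagged TMEM230 and a separate green reporter that marks expressing cells without fusing anything to the protein of interest.

The automated annotation matches only 360 bp to the reference TMEM230 entry and assigns a short upstream stretch to an MYL10 fragment. That stretch lies within the span expected for the 558 bp insert and may represent the longer N-terminal region of isoform 1, although the record does not confirm this. Other small hits (large T antigen, ble and bGH fragments) appear to be backbone remnants. The plasmid comes from work on TMEM230 mutations in familial Parkinson's disease, where it would plausibly serve as the wild-type reference.
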