Features (pLannotate 1.2.2; 17 found; start..end, strand, type, name):
     30..618     +  rep_origin     ori: high-copy-number ColE1/pMB1/pBR322/pUC origin of replication
    793..1096    +  enhancer       CMV enhancer: human cytomegalovirus immediate early enhancer
   1097..1300    +  promoter       CMV promoter: human cytomegalovirus (CMV) immediate early promoter
   1323..1350    +  misc_feature   MCS (fragment): multiple cloning site
   1429..1530    +  CDS            MYL10 (fragment): MYL10_HUMAN - Also known as MYLC2PL, PLRLC. Experimental evidence at protein level: Swiss-Prot protein existence level 1. From Homo sapiens (Human).
   1546..1905    +  CDS            TMEM230: TM230_HUMAN - Also known as C20orf30. Experimental evidence at protein level: Swiss-Prot protein existence level 1. Involved in trafficking and recycling of synaptic vesicles. From Homo sapiens (Human).
   1919..2506    +  misc_feature   IRES2: internal ribosome entry site (IRES) of the encephalomyocarditis virus (EMCV)
   2507..3202    +  CDS            ZsGreen1: Zoanthus green fluorescent protein mammalian codon-optimized
   3218..3301    +  CDS            large T antigen (fragment): large T antigen from SV40 (simian virus 40)
   3324..3445    +  polyA_signal   SV40 poly(A) signal: SV40 polyadenylation signal
   3479..3907    -  rep_origin     f1 ori (sequence partly withheld): f1 bacteriophage origin of replication; arrow indicates direction of (+) strand synthesis
   3934..4038    +  promoter       AmpR promoter: bla
   4040..4397    +  promoter       SV40 promoter: SV40 enhancer and early promoter
   4432..5226    +  CDS            NeoR/KanR: aminoglycoside phosphotransferase from Tn5; aph(3')-II (or nptII); confers resistance to neomycin, kanamycin, and G418 (Geneticin®)
   5247..5399    +  CDS            ble (fragment): BLE_KLEPN - Experimental evidence at protein level: Swiss-Prot protein existence level 1. Binding protein with a strong affinity to the bleomycin family of antibiotics. Binds to CL990; an antimitotic-antibiotic compound. From Klebsiella pneumoniae.
   5458..5505    +  polyA_signal   HSV TK poly(A) signal: herpes simplex virus thymidine kinase polyadenylation signal (Cole and Stacy, 1985)
   5596..5612    -  polyA_signal   bGH poly(A) signal (fragment): bovine growth hormone polyadenylation signal
>Addgene plasmid #99558 | TMEM230-WT-IRES(isoform 1) | addgene full sequence | sequence record 190624 | Addgene NGS Result
GACCCCGTAGAAAAGATCAAAGGATCTTCTTGAGATCCTTTTTTTCTGCGCGTAATCTGCTGCTTGCAAA
CAAAAAAACCACCGCTACCAGCGGTGGTTTGTTTGCCGGATCAAGAGCTACCAACTCTTTTTCCGAAGGT
AACTGGCTTCAGCAGAGCGCAGATACCAAATACTGTTCTTCTAGTGTAGCCGTAGTTAGGCCACCACTTC
AAGAACTCTGTAGCACCGCCTACATACCTCGCTCTGCTAATCCTGTTACCAGTGGCTGCTGCCAGTGGCG
ATAAGTCGTGTCTTACCGGGTTGGACTCAAGACGATAGTTACCGGATAAGGCGCAGCGGTCGGGCTGAAC
GGGGGGTTCGTGCACACAGCCCAGCTTGGAGCGAACGACCTACACCGAACTGAGATACCTACAGCGTGAG
CTATGAGAAAGCGCCACGCTTCCCGAAGGGAGAAAGGCGGACAGGTATCCGGTAAGCGGCAGGGTCGGAA
CAGGAGAGCGCACGAGGGAGCTTCCAGGGGGAAACGCCTGGTATCTTTATAGTCCTGTCGGGTTTCGCCA
CCTCTGACTTGAGCGTCGATTTTTGTGATGCTCGTCAGGGGGGCGGAGCCTATGGAAAAACGCCAGCAAC
GCGGCCTTTTTACGGTTCCTGGCCTTTTGCTGGCCTTTTGCTCACATGTTCTTTCCTGCGTTATCCCCTG
ATTCTGTGGATAACCGTATTACCGCCATGCATTAGTTATTAATAGTAATCAATTACGGGGTCATTAGTTC
ATAGCCCATATATGGAGTTCCGCGTTACATAACTTACGGTAAATGGCCCGCCTGGCTGACCGCCCAACGA
CCCCCGCCCATTGACGTCAATAATGACGTATGTTCCCATAGTAACGCCAATAGGGACTTTCCATTGACGT
CAATGGGTGGAGTATTTACGGTAAACTGCCCACTTGGCAGTACATCAAGTGTATCATATGCCAAGTACGC
CCCCTATTGACGTCAATGACGGTAAATGGCCCGCCTGGCATTATGCCCAGTACATGACCTTATGGGACTT
TCCTACTTGGCAGTACATCTACGTATTAGTCATCGCTATTACCATGGTGATGCGGTTTTGGCAGTACATC
AATGGGCGTGGATAGCGGTTTGACTCACGGGGATTTCCAAGTCTCCACCCCATTGACGTCAATGGGAGTT
TGTTTTGGCACCAAAATCAACGGGACTTTCCAAAATGTCGTAACAACTCCGCCCCATTGACGCAAATGGG
CGGTAGGCGTGTACGGTGGGAGGTCTATATAAGCAGAGCTGGTTTAGTGAACCGTCAGATCCGCTAGCGC
TACCGGACTCAGATCTCGAGGCCACCATGCAACCTTGGGCGCTGCCAACCGTGGGCGAGCTCTGGGTGTG
CGGGCGGCCTGGCGCGGCGCTCCGATGGAGTCTAGTTCTGTCGCCCAGGCTGGAGCCCAGTGGTGTGATC
TCAGCTCACTGCAATCTCCACCTCCTGGCTTCAAGCGATTCTTCTGCTTCAGCCTCCCGACTGTGTCAGC
GTGTTATGATGCCGTCCCGTACCAACCTGGCTACTGGAATCCCCAGTAGTAAAGTGAAATATTCAAGGCT
CTCCAGCACAGACGATGGCTACATTGACCTTCAGTTTAAGAAAACCCCTCCTAAGATCCCTTATAAGGCC
ATCGCACTTGCCACTGTGCTGTTTTTGATTGGCGCCTTTCTCATTATTATAGGCTCCCTCCTGCTGTCAG
GCTACATCAGCAAAGGGGGGGCAGACCGGGCCGTTCCAGTGCTGATCATTGGCATTCTGGTGTTCCTACC
CGGATTTTACCACCTGCGCATCGCTTACTATGCATCCAAAGGCTACCGTGGTTACTCCTATGATGACATT
CCAGACTTTGATGACTAGCACGGATCCGCCCCTCTCCCTCCCCCCCCCCNTAACGTTACTGGCCGAAGCC
GCTTGGAATAAGGCCGGTGTGCGTTTGTCTATATGTTATTTTCCACCATATTGCCGTCTTTTGGCAATGT
GAGGGCCCGGAAACCTGGCCCTGTCTTCTTGACGAGCATTCCTAGGGGTCTTTCCCCTCTCGCCAAAGGA
ATGCAAGGTCTGTTGAATGTCGTGAAGGAAGCAGTTCCTCTGGAAGCTTCTTGAAGACAAACAACGTCTG
TAGCGACCCTTTGCAGGCAGCGGAACCCCCCACCTGGCGACAGGTGCCTCTGCGGCCAAAAGCCACGTGT
ATAAGATACACCTGCAAAGGCGGCACAACCCCAGTGCCACGTTGTGAGTTGGATAGTTGTGGAAAGAGTC
AAATGGCTCTCCTCAAGCGTATTCAACAAGGGGCTGAAGGATGCCCAGAAGGTACCCCATTGTATGGGAT
CTGATCTGGGGCCTCGGTACACATGCTTTACATGTGTTTAGTCGAGGTTAAAAAAACGTCTAGGCCCCCC
GAACCACGGGGACGTGGTTTTCCTTTGAAAAACACGATGATAATATGGCCACAACCATGGCCCAGTCCAA
GCACGGCCTGACCAAGGAGATGACCATGAAGTACCGCATGGAGGGCTGCGTGGACGGCCACAAGTTCGTG
ATCACCGGCGAGGGCATCGGCTACCCCTTCAAGGGCAAGCAGGCCATCAACCTGTGCGTGGTGGAGGGCG
GCCCCTTGCCCTTCGCCGAGGACATCTTGTCCGCCGCCTTCATGTACGGCAACCGCGTGTTCACCGAGTA
CCCCCAGGACATCGTCGACTACTTCAAGAACTCCTGCCCCGCCGGCTACACCTGGGACCGCTCCTTCCTG
TTCGAGGACGGCGCCGTGTGCATCTGCAACGCCGACATCACCGTGAGCGTGGAGGAGAACTGCATGTACC
ACGAGTCCAAGTTCTACGGCGTGAACTTCCCCGCCGACGGCCCCGTGATGAAGAAGATGACCGACAACTG
GGAGCCCTCCTGCGAGAAGATCATCCCCGTGCCCAAGCAGGGCATCTTGAAGGGCGACGTGAGCATGTAC
CTGCTGCTGAAGGACGGTGGCCGCTTGCGCTGCCAGTTCGACACCGTGTACAAGGCCAAGTCCGTGCCCC
GCAAGATGCCCGACTGGCACTTCATCCAGCACAAGCTGACCCGCGAGGACCGCAGCGACGCCAAGAACCA
GAAGTGGCACCTGACCGAGCACGCCATCGCCTCCGGCTCCGCCTTGCCCTGAGCGGCCGCGACTCTAGAT
CATAATCAGCCATACCACATTTGTAGAGGTTTTACTTGCTTTAAAAAACCTCCCACACCTCCCCCTGAAC
CTGAAACATAAAATGAATGCAATTGTTGTTGTTAACTTGTTTATTGCAGCTTATAATGGTTACAAATAAA
GCAATAGCATCACAAATTTCACAAATAAAGCATTTTTTTCACTGCATTCTAGTTGTGGTTTGTCCAAACT
CATCAATGTATCTTAAGGCGTAAATTGTAAGCGTTAATATTTTGTTAAAATTCGCGTTAAATTTTTGTTA
AATCAGCTCATTTTTTAACCAATAGGCCGAAATCGGCAAAATCCCTTATAAATCAAAAGAATAGACCGAG
ATAGGGT
[37 nt withheld, positions 3578-3614]
AAAGAACGTGGACTCCAACGTCAAAGG
[49 nt withheld, positions 3642-3690]
T
[91 nt withheld, positions 3692-3782]
G
[124 nt withheld, positions 3784-3907]
CAGGTGGCACTTTTCGGGGAAATGTGCGCGGAACCCCTATTTGTTTATTTTTCTAAATACATTCAAATAT
GTATCCGCTCATGAGACAATAACCCTGATAAATGCTTCAATAATATTGAAAAAGGAAGAGTCCTGAGGCG
GAAAGAACCAGCTGTGGAATGTGTGTCAGTTAGGGTGTGGAAAGTCCCCAGGCTCCCCAGCAGGCAGAAG
TATGCAAAGCATGCATCTCAATTAGTCAGCAACCAGGTGTGGAAAGTCCCCAGGCTCCCCAGCAGGCAGA
AGTATGCAAAGCATGCATCTCAATTAGTCAGCAACCATAGTCCCGCCCCTAACTCCGCCCATCCCGCCCC
TAACTCCGCCCAGTTCCGCCCATTCTCCGCCCCATGGCTGACTAATTTTTTTTATTTATGCAGAGGCCGA
GGCCGCCTCGGCCTCTGAGCTATTCCAGAAGTAGTGAGGAGGCTTTTTTGGAGGCCTAGGCTTTTGCAAA
GATCGATCAAGAGACAGGATGAGGATCGTTTCGCATGATTGAACAAGATGGATTGCACGCAGGTTCTCCG
GCCGCTTGGGTGGAGAGGCTATTCGGCTATGACTGGGCACAACAGACAATCGGCTGCTCTGATGCCGCCG
TGTTCCGGCTGTCAGCGCAGGGGCGCCCGGTTCTTTTTGTCAAGACCGACCTGTCCGGTGCCCTGAATGA
ACTGCAAGACGAGGCAGCGCGGCTATCGTGGCTGGCCACGACGGGCGTTCCTTGCGCAGCTGTGCTCGAC
GTTGTCACTGAAGCGGGAAGGGACTGGCTGCTATTGGGCGAAGTGCCGGGGCAGGATCTCCTGTCATCTC
ACCTTGCTCCTGCCGAGAAAGTATCCATCATGGCTGATGCAATGCGGCGGCTGCATACGCTTGATCCGGC
TACCTGCCCATTCGACCACCAAGCGAAACATCGCATCGAGCGAGCACGTACTCGGATGGAAGCCGGTCTT
GTCGATCAGGATGATCTGGACGAAGAGCATCAGGGGCTCGCGCCAGCCGAACTGTTCGCCAGGCTCAAGG
CGAGCATGCCCGACGGCGAGGATCTCGTCGTGACCCATGGCGATGCCTGCTTGCCGAATATCATGGTGGA
AAATGGCCGCTTTTCTGGATTCATCGACTGTGGCCGGCTGGGTGTGGCGGACCGCTATCAGGACATAGCG
TTGGCTACCCGTGATATTGCTGAAGAGCTTGGCGGCGAATGGGCTGACCGCTTCCTCGTGCTTTACGGTA
TCGCCGCTCCCGATTCGCAGCGCATCGCCTTCTATCGCCTTCTTGACGAGTTCTTCTGAGCGGGACTCTG
GGGTTCGAAATGACCGACCAAGCGACGCCCAACCTGCCATCACGAGATTTCGATTCCACCGCCGCCTTCT
ATGAAAGGTTGGGCTTCGGAATCGTTTTCCGGGACGCCGGCTGGATGATCCTCCAGCGCGGGGATCTCAT
GCTGGAGTTCTTCGCCCACCCTAGGGGGAGGCTAACTGAAACACGGAAGGAGACAATACCGGAAGGAACC
CGCGCTATGACGGCAATAAAAAGACAGAATAAAACGCACGGTGTTGGGTCGTTTGTTCATAAACGCGGGG
TTCGGTCCCAGGGCTGGCACTCTGTCGATACCCCACCGAGACCCCATTGGGGCCAATACGCCCGCGTTTC
TTCCTTTTCCCCACCCCACCCCCCAAGTTCGGGTGAAGGCCCAGGGCTCGCAGCCAACGTCGGGGCGGCA
GGCCCTGCCATAGCCTCAGGTTACTCATATATACTTTAGATTGATTTAAAACTTCATTTTTAATTTAAAA
GGATCTAGGTGAAGATCCTTTTTGATAATCTCATGACCAAAATCCCTTAACGTGAGTTTTCGTTCCACTG
AGCGTCA
